>Addgene plasmid #233528 | pGADT7_Sr62NLRa | addgene full sequence | sequence record 466008 | Addgene NGS Result
AGGATTAGCAGAGCGAGGTATGTAGGCGGTGCTACAGAGTTCTTGAAGTGGTGGCCTAACTACGGCTACA
CTAGAAGAACAGTATTTGGTATCTGCGCTCTGCTGAAGCCAGTTACCTTCGGAAAAAGAGTTGGTAGCTC
TTGATCCGGCAAACAAACCACCGCTGGTAGCGGTGGTTTTTTTGTTTGCAAGCAGCAGATTACGCGCAGA
AAAAAAGGATCTCAAGAAGATCCTTTGATCTTTTCTACGGGGTCTGACGCTCAGTGGAACGAAAACTCAC
GTTAAGGGATTTTGGTCATGAGATTATCAAAAAGGATCTTCACCTAGATCCTTTTAAATTAAAAATGAAG
TTTTAAATCAATCTAAAGTATATATGAGTAAACTTGGTCTGACAGTTACCAATGCTTAATCAGTGAGGCA
CCTATCTCAGCGATCTGTCTATTTCGTTCATCCATAGTTGCCTGACTCCCCGTCGTGTAGATAACTACGA
TACGGGAGGGCTTACCATCTGGCCCCAGTGCTGCAATGATACCGCGAGACCCACGCTCACCGGCTCCAGA
TTTATCAGCAATAAACCAGCCAGCCGGAAGGGCCGAGCGCAGAAGTGGTCCTGCAACTTTATCCGCCTCC
ATCCAGTCTATTAATTGTTGCCGGGAAGCTAGAGTAAGTAGTTCGCCAGTTAATAGTTTGCGCAACGTTG
TTGCCATTGCTACAGGCATCGTGGTGTCACGCTCGTCGTTTGGTATGGCTTCATTCAGCTCCGGTTCCCA
ACGATCAAGGCGAGTTACATGATCCCCCATGTTGTGCAAAAAAGCGGTTAGCTCCTTCGGTCCTCCGATC
GTTGTCAGAAGTAAGTTGGCCGCAGTGTTATCACTCATGGTTATGGCAGCACTGCATAATTCTCTTACTG
TCATGCCATCCGTAAGATGCTTTTCTGTGACTGGTGAGTACTCAACCAAGTCATTCTGAGAATAGTGTAT
GCGGCGACCGAGTTGCTCTTGCCCGGCGTCAATACGGGATAATACCGCGCCACATAGCAGAACTTTAAAA
GTGCTCATCATTGGAAAACGTTCTTCGGGGCGAAAACTCTCAAGGATCTTACCGCTGTTGAGATCCAGTT
CGATGTAACCCACTCGTGCACCCAACTGATCTTCAGCATCTTTTACTTTCACCAGCGTTTCTGGGTGAGC
AAAAACAGGAAGGCAAAATGCCGCAAAAAAGGGAATAAGGGCGACACGGAAATGTTGAATACTCATACTC
TTCCTTTTTCAATATTATTGAAGCATTTATCAGGGTTATTGTCTCATGAGCGGATACATATTTGAATGTA
TTTAGAAAAATAAACAAATAGGGGTTCCGCGCACATTTCCCCGAAAAGTGCCACCTGACGTCTAAGAAAC
CATTATTATCATGACATTAACCTATAAAAATAGGCGTATCACGAGGCCCTTTCGTCTCGCGCGTTTCGGT
GATGACGGTGAAAACCTCTGACACATGCAGCTCCCGGAGACGGTCACAGCTTGTCTGTAAGCGGATGCCG
GGAGCAGACAAGCCCGTCAGGGCGCGTCAGCGGGTGTTGGCGGGTGTCGGGGCTGGCTTAACTATGCGGC
ATCAGAGCAGATTGTACTGAGAGTGCACCATAACGCATTTAAGCATAAACACGCACTATGCCGTTCTTCT
CATGTATATATATATACAGGCAACACGCAGATATAGGTGCGACGTGAACAGTGAGCTGTATGTGCGCAGC
TCGCGTTGCATTTTCGGAAGCGCTCGTTTTCGGAAACGCTTTGAAGTTCCTATTCCGAAGTTCCTATTCT
CTAGCTAGAAAGTATAGGAACTTCAGAGCGCTTTTGAAAACCAAAAGCGCTCTGAAGACGCACTTTCAAA
AAACCAAAAACGCACCGGACTGTAACGAGCTACTAAAATATTGCGAATACCGCTTCCACAAACATTGCTC
AAAAGTATCTCTTTGCTATATATCTCTGTGCTATATCCCTATATAACCTACCCATCCACCTTTCGCTCCT
TGAACTTGCATCTAAACTCGACCTCTACATTTTTTATGTTTATCTCTAGTATTACTCTTTAGACAAAAAA
ATTGTAGTAAGAACTATTCATAGAGTGAATCGAAAACAATACGAAAATGTAAACATTTCCTATACGTAGT
ATATAGAGACAAAATAGAAGAAACCGTTCATAATTTTCTGACCAATGAAGAATCATCAACGCTATCACTT
TCTGTTCACAAAGTATGCGCAATCCACATCGGTATAGAATATAATCGGGGATGCCTTTATCTTGAAAAAA
TGCACCCGCAGCTTCGCTAGTAATCAGTAAACGCGGGAAGTGGAGTCAGGCTTTTTTTATGGAAGAGAAA
ATAGACACCAAAGTAGCCTTCTTCTAACCTTAACGGACCTACAGTGCAAAAAGTTATCAAGAGACTGCAT
TATAGAGCGCACAAAGGAGAAAAAAAGTAATCTAAGATGCTTTGTTAGAAAAATAGCGCTCTCGGGATGC
ATTTTTGTAGAACAAAAAAGAAGTATAGATTCTTTGTTGGTAAAATAGCGCTCTCGCGTTGCATTTCTGT
TCTGTAAAAATGCAGCTCAGATTCTTTGTTTGAAAAATTAGCGCTCTCGCGTTGCATTTTTGTTTTACAA
AAATGAAGCACAGATTCTTCGTTGGTAAAATAGCGCTTTCGCGTTGCATTTCTGTTCTGTAAAAATGCAG
CTCAGATTCTTTGTTTGAAAAATTAGCGCTCTCGCGTTGCATTTTTGTTCTACAAAATGAAGCACAGATG
CTTCGTTGCTTGCATGCCTGCAGGTCGAGATCCGGGATCGAAGAAATGATGGTAAATGAAATAGGAAATC
AAGGAGCATGAAGGCAAAAGACAAATATAAGGGTCGAACGAAAAATAAAGTGAAAAGTGTTGATATGATG
TATTTGGCTTTGCGGCGCCGAAAAAACGAGTTTACGCAATTGCACAATCATGCTGACTCTGTGGCGGACC
CGCGCTCTTGCCGGCCCGGCGATAACGCTGGGCGTGAGGCTGTGCCCGGCGGAGTTTTTTGCGCCTGCAT
TTTCCAAGGTTTACCCTGCGCTAAGGGGCGAGATTGGAGAAGCAATAAGAATGCCGGTTGGGGTTGCGAT
GATGACGACCACGACAACTGGTGTCATTATTTAAGTTGCCGAAAGAACCTGAGTGCATTTGCAACATGAG
TATACTAGAAGAATGAGCCAAGACTTGCGAGACGCGAGTTTGCCGGTGGTGCGAACAATAGAGCGACCAT
GACCTTGAAGGTGAGACGCGCATAACCGCTAGAGTACTTTGAAGAGGAAACAGCAATAGGGTTGCTACCA
GTATAAATAGACAGGTACATACAACACTGGAAATGGTTGTCTGTTTGAGTACGCTTTCAATTCATTTGGG
TGTGCACTTTATTATGTTACAATATGGAAGGGAACTTTACACTTCTCCTATGCACATATATTAATTAAAG
TCCAATGCTAGTAGAGAAGGGGGGTAACACCCCTCCGCGCTCTTTTCCGATTTTTTTCTAAACCGTGGAA
TATTTCGGATATCCTTTTGTTGTTTCCGGGTGTACAATATGGACTTCCTCTTTTCTGGCAACCAAACCCA
TACATCGGGATTCCTATAATACCTTCGTTGGTCTCCCTAACATGTAGGTGGCGGAGGGGAGATATACAAT
AGAACAGATACCAGACAAGACATAATGGGCTAAACAAGACTACACCAATTACACTGCCTCATTGATGGTG
GTACATAACGAACTAATACTGTAGCCCTAGACTTGATAGCCATCATCATATCGAAGTTTCACTACCCTTT
TTCCATTTGCCATCTATTGAAGTAATAATAGGCGCATGCAACTTCTTTTCTTTTTTTTTCTTTTCTCTCT
CCCCCGTTGTTGTCTCACCATATCCGCAATGACAAAAAAATGATGGAAGACACTAAAGGAAAAAATTAAC
GACAAAGACAGCACCAACAGATGTCGTTGTTCCAGAGCTGATGAGGGGTATCTCGAAGCACACGAAACTT
TTTCCTTCCTTCATTCACGCACACTACTCTCTAATGAGCAACGGTATACGGCCTTCCTTCCAGTTACTTG
AATTTGAAATAAAAAAAAGTTTGCTGTCTTGCTATCAAGTATAAATAGACCTGCAATTATTAATCTTTTG
TTTCCTCGTCATTGTTCTCGTTCCCTTTCTTCCTTGTTTCTTTTTCTGCACAATATTTCAAGCTATACCA
AGCATACAATCAACTCCAAGCTTTGCAAAGATGGATAAAGCGGAATTAATTCCCGAGCCTCCAAAAAAGA
AGAGAAAGGTCGAATTGGGTACCGCCGCCAATTTTAATCAAAGTGGGAATATTGCTGATAGCTCATTGTC
CTTCACTTTCACTAACAGTAGCAACGGTCCGAACCTCATAACAACTCAAACAAATTCTCAAGCGCTTTCA
CAACCAATTGCCTCCTCTAACGTTCATGATAACTTCATGAATAATGAAATCACGGCTAGTAAAATTGATG
ATGGTAATAATTCAAAACCACTGTCACCTGGTTGGACGGACCAAACTGCGTATAACGCGTTTGGAATCAC
TACAGGGATGTTTAATACCACTACAATGGATGATGTATATAACTATCTATTCGATGATGAAGATACCCCA
CCAAACCCAAAAAAAGAGATCTTTAATACGACTCACTATAGGGCGAGCGCCGCCATGGAGTACCCATACG
ACGTACCAGATTACGCTCATATGGCCATGGAGGCCAGTGAATTCATGGAGGAGATCGTGCTTGGACTGTC
CAAGACGGTGGTGGAGGGGACGCTGGTCAAGGTGAAGGCGGCGATTGACGAGGAGTCGAGGCTGAAGCTC
GCGGTGCAGAGCGACCTGGTGTTCATCACGGGGGAATTCGAGATGATGCAGTCGTTCCTCAACGTCGCCG
ACGCGGAGCGCATCAAGAACAACGCCGTCAAGACGTGGGTGAGGCAGCTCCGCGACCTGGCCTACGACAC
CGAAGACTGCATCGAGCTGGTCGTCCACCTGGATCCCAAGCCCAGATGGTGGCGCCGCCTGCTGGTCCTG
CCTTGCCTGCCGGCGGTGTCGCTGCCCATGGATGACGCGGCGGCGGAGATAAAGGAGCTCAAGGGCAGGG
TGGAGTTCGTGAGCCAGCGGAATATGCGCTACAACCTCATCACCGACTTCGGCGGCGCCAAGTCCGCCGC
GCAGCAGCAGCTTGACCGGGCCGCCGGAGCTCTCGACATCGCCGTGGAGGCGGCGGCGAGGAAAGGGCGT
AGCTTGGTGGATCTGACCGAGTTGATCCCCAAAATGGAAGACCGCCCTGAGCTCGGCGTGATCTCGGTGT
GGGGCACAGGCGGCGACCTTGGGGTGGCGTCCATCGTCAGGAAGGCCTACGACGACCCTGAAATACGCAA
GAACTTCCATAGTCGTGGCTGGGCCAAGTTGACCCACCCTTTCGATCCGCGGAAGATCCTCCGGAGCTTG
CTCATTCAGTTCTGCACTAACACTGCTGCTCCACAGAAGCAAGGGGAGACTCTGGATGTAGATTCGTTGC
TGAAGATGGAGAAGACAGTGGTGGAAGAAGGGGAGCTCGTCAAGCAGTTTGTGAGTCATGTGAGCACCCA
CAGGTTCCTCGTCGTCCTCGAAGGCGTGTCAACCATGGCGGAATGGGATGCCCTCCGGATGTACCTGCCA
GACATGGGTAATGGGAGTCAGATCATCGTATCCACACAGCAGTTCGACATCGCGAGCTTGTGCACCGGGC
AACTGCACAAAGTTTCAGAGTTGAGAAAATTCACACCTGACCACTCTGTTTGTGTCTTCTTCAAGGAGGT
TTCTGGAGGTGATGATCCTGGAAATGCAATGCTGGAGGGAGATGACAAAGCTGAACTTATTGGGCGTGAC
ACAGAAGAGGAGGAGCTTATGGAGCAGATTGATGAGGTTTCCCGTGTGATCTCGGTATGGGGGATTGCTG
GTGTAGGAAAATCGGCACTTGTCAGAAGTGCCTACTGCAAGTATCTGCAGGACCGCCCCAACTTTGCTGG
GTTAAATCTGACCTACATACACGGGCGCGTGACCGTGCCCCATCCCTTTAATCTGAGGGAGTTCTGCCGC
AGCTTGCTCCTGAACTTGTCCTCTGAGCCTGCTAAAACCAAAGAGGACGCCGTCGCTGAACTGGCAAACA
TGACCAATCCAACTGATGTCTGCCGTAAGCTTCTTAGCGACGATCAACAACAGAAGCAGTGCCTTATTGT
TATTGATGACCTGCAGTCCACTGAAGAATGGGACAGAATAAAACAGGCCTTGTCATTTGGTAAAGAATGT
TGTATCATAGTTGTTACGAATGATTCAAGTGTTGCCAAATATTGTTCAGGGCAAGATCAGAAACTCATGT
TCAACGTCAAAGGTCTTGGTGACGAGCATGCCCTTGACCTCTTCAACACGGTATATGACGGCATGCCTAA
CCACATCACACGGGATGAGGACATGATCAATCAGTCGAAGCTAATGTTAAACAAATGCGGCGGACTACCC
AAGGTGATAGTTGCAATTGGTCGTTTCTTGGCCAAGAGTCTGAATTGGGAGGCCATGAATACTAACTTTA
TTCACCAGTTGGAAAACAACCCAGAGCTGGCTAGTATACATAGCCTATTTAGTTGGCTGGACTCCTACTT
CCACAACTGTCCTGATGAACTCAAGCCATGCATCTTCTATTTGTCAATCTTCCCTCGACGCCATGGCATT
CGTCGGAGGCGTCTGGTGAGGCGGTGGATCGCCGAGGGCTACTCAAGGGACACCGACGGGAATCTCGCGG
AAGTGAACGGGGAAAATTACTTCTCCAGGCTTGTCAACCTCAGCATGCTCACAGATGCTGAGCGTGGTGT
CAACGCGGCTGGGACAGGGAGGAAAATGGCCATGTGCAACATCAACGATTTCTTCCGGGAGTACATTGTG
TCGCGGCGAATGGAGGAGAACCATGTGTTTGCACTGGAGGGGAGGTGCAGCCAGACCACACGGCGCACTG
GGCGGCACCTGGTCATCAACCAAAGCTGGGACGGAGATGAGAACGTGTTCAACAGGATCGAGTTCTCGCG
ACTGCGGTCGGTGACAGTGTTCGGACCCTGGAAGCCATTCCTGGCCTCCGACAAGATGAGGGTGCTCCGC
GTGCTTGATCTGGAAGGCACTGAAGGTCTGACAGACGACGACATCAAGAGCATCGTCAAACGGCTGCCTC
GACTGAAGTTCCTCTCCCTGCGAAAATGCAAAAACATCTTTCGGCTGCCGAAGTCCCTGGGTCGCCTGAG
GCAGCTCCAGACCCTGGATGTGAGGCACACTGCCATAGCCCAGCTGCCAGCGACCGTCGTGAAGCTACAG
AAGTTGCAGTATGTTCGTGCCGGTAACACACCAGAGGAATATGCCGGCAGCGACAGCACGGAATCTAGCA
CCTCGGTACCCGCCTGTTTCTCATGTGGCCCTGTTGGCGGTCACATTGTCGGCGTTGAGGTGCCTCGCGG
GGTCGAGAATCTGACCAACCTGCACACACTGGGTGTCATCAAAGCCACTGTGGCGGGACTCAAGGAGCTC
AAAAAGCTTACCCAGCTGCGCAAGCTCGGTGTGTCTGGCATCAACCGGAGAAACCACAAAGAGCTCTGTG
CCGTCGTCTCCGGACATGGTCATCTGGAATCCCTGTCGATATGGCTTGACAAGGACACCGAGGGGATTGC
TGACCCTTGTTCGCCGAGCAATGATGACTTCAAGCCTCCAGAGAAGCTACGGAGGCTCAAACTCCACGGG
CACATCGGCAATTTGCCAGCATGGGTTAGCACTCTCACCATGCTGGATTTGGTGGAAGTATCCAAGTCTG
CTGCTCAAGATCCATGAGGATCCATCGAGCTCGAGCTGCAGATGAATCGTAGATACTGAAAAACCCCGCA
AGTTCACTTCAACTGTGCATCGTGCACCATCTCAATTTCTTTCATTTATACATCGTTTTGCCTTCTTTTA
TGTAACTATACTCCTCTAAGTTTCAATCTTGGCCATGTAACCTCTGATCTATAGAATTTTTTAAATGACT
AGAATTAATGCCCATCTTTTTTTTGGACCTAAATTCTTCATGAAAATATATTACGAGGGCTTATTCAGAA
GCTTTGGACTTCTTCGCCAGAGGTTTGGTCAAGTCTCCAATCAAGGTTGTCGGCTTGTCTACCTTGCCAG
AAATTTACGAAAAGATGGAAAAGGGTCAAATCGTTGGTAGATACGTTGTTGACACTTCTAAATAAGCGAA
TTTCTTATGATTTATGATTTTTATTATTAAATAAGTTATAAAAAAAATAAGTGTATACAAATTTTAAAGT
GACTCTTAGGTTTTAAAACGAAAATTCTTATTCTTGAGTAACTCTTTCCTGTAGGTCAGGTTGCTTTCTC
AGGTATAGCATGAGGTCGCTCTTATTGACCACACCTCTACCGGCCGGTCGAAATTCCCCTACCCTATGAA
CATATTCCATTTTGTAATTTCGTGTCGTTTCTATTATGAATTTCATTTATAAAGTTTATGTACAAATATC
ATAAAAAAAGAGAATCTTTTTAAGCAAGGATTTTCTTAACTTCTTCGGCGACAGCATCACCGACTTCGGT
GGTACTGTTGGAACCACCTAAATCACCAGTTCTGATACCTGCATCCAAAACCTTTTTAACTGCATCTTCA
ATGGCCTTACCTTCTTCAGGCAAGTTCAATGACAATTTCAACATCATTGCAGCAGACAAGATAGTGGCGA
TAGGGTTGACCTTATTCTTTGGCAAATCTGGAGCAGAACCGTGGCATGGTTCGTACAAACCAAATGCGGT
GTTCTTGTCTGGCAAAGAGGCCAAGGACGCAGATGGCAACAAACCCAAGGAACCTGGGATAACGGAGGCT
TCATCGGAGATGATATCACCAAACATGTTGCTGGTGATTATAATACCATTTAGGTGGGTTGGGTTCTTAA
CTAGGATCATGGCGGCAGAATCAATCAATTGATGTTGAACCTTCAATGTAGGAAATTCGTTCTTGATGGT
TTCCTCCACAGTTTTTCTCCATAATCTTGAAGAGGCCAAAACATTAGCTTTATCCAAGGACCAAATAGGC
AATGGTGGCTCATGTTGTAGGGCCATGAAAGCGGCCATTCTTGTGATTCTTTGCACTTCTGGAACGGTGT
ATTGTTCACTATCCCAAGCGACACCATCACCATCGTCTTCCTTTCTCTTACCAAAGTAAATACCTCCCAC
TAATTCTCTGACAACAACGAAGTCAGTACCTTTAGCAAATTGTGGCTTGATTGGAGATAAGTCTAAAAGA
GAGTCGGATGCAAAGTTACATGGTCTTAAGTTGGCGTACAATTGAAGTTCTTTACGGATTTTTAGTAAAC
CTTGTTCAGGTCTAACACTACCTGTACCCCATTTAGGACCACCCACAGCACCTAACAAAACGGCATCAGC
CTTCTTGGAGGCTTCCAGCGCCTCATCTGGAAGTGGGACACCTGTAGCTTCGATAGCAGCACCACCAATT
AAATGATTTTCGAAATCGAACTTGACATTGGAACGAACATCAGAAATAGCTTTAAGAACCTTAATGGCTT
CGGCTGTGATTTCTTGACCAACGTGGTCACCTGGCAAAACGACGATCTTCTTAGGGGCAGACATTAGAAT
GGTATATCCTTGAAATATATATATATATTGCTGAAATGTAAAAGGTAAGAAAAGTTAGAAAGTAAGACGA
TTGCTAACCACCTATTGGAAAAAACAATAGGTCCTTAAATAATATTGTCAACTTCAAGTATTGTGATGCA
AGCATTTAGTCATGAACGCTTCTCTATTCTATATGAAAAGCCGGTTCCGGCGCTCTCACCTTTCCTTTTT
CTCCCAATTTTTCAGTTGAAAAAGGTATATGCGTCAGGCGACCTCTGAAATTAACAAAAAATTTCCAGTC
ATCGAATTTGATTCTGTGCGATAGCGCCCCTGTGTGTTCTCGTTATGTTGAGGAAAAAAATAATGGTTGC
TAAGAGATTCGAACTCTTGCATCTTACGATACCTGAGTATTCCCACAGTTGGGGGATCTCGACTCTAGCT
AGAGGATCAATTCGTAATCATGTCATAGCTGTTTCCTGTGTGAAATTGTTATCCGCTCACAATTCCACAC
AACATACGAGCCGGAAGCATAAAGTGTAAAGCCTGGGGTGCCTAATGAGTGAGCTAACTCACATTAATTG
CGTTGCGCTCACTGCCCGCTTTCCAGTCGGGAAACCTGTCGTGCCAGCTGATAACTTCGTATAATGTATG
CTATACGAAGTTATTAGGTCTGAAGAGGAGTTTACGTCCAGCCAAGCTAGCTTGGCTGCAGGTCGAGCGG
CCGCGATCCGGAACCCTTAATATAACTTCGTATAATGTATGCTATACGAAGTTATCAGCTGCATTAATGA
ATCGGCCAACGCGCGGGGAGAGGCGGTTTGCGTATTGGGCGCTCTTCCGCTTCCTCGCTCACTGACTCGC
TGCGCTCGGTCGTTCGGCTGCGGCGAGCGGTATCAGCTCACTCAAAGGCGGTAATACGGTTATCCACAGA
ATCAGGGGATAACGCAGGAAAGAACATGTGAGCAAAAGGCCAGCAAAAGGCCAGGAACCGTAAAAAGGCC
GCGTTGCTGGCGTTTTTCCATAGGCTCCGCCCCCCTGACGAGCATCACAAAAATCGACGCTCAAGTCAGA
GGTGGCGAAACCCGACAGGACTATAAAGATACCAGGCGTTTCCCCCTGGAAGCTCCCTCGTGCGCTCTCC
TGTTCCGACCCTGCCGCTTACCGGATACCTGTCCGCCTTTCTCCCTTCGGGAAGCGTGGCGCTTTCTCAT
AGCTCACGCTGTAGGTATCTCAGTTCGGTGTAGGTCGTTCGCTCCAAGCTGGGCTGTGTGCACGAACCCC
CCGTTCAGCCCGACCGCTGCGCCTTATCCGGTAACTATCGTCTTGAGTCCAACCCGGTAAGACACGACTT
ATCGCCACTGGCAGCAGCCACTGGTAAC
Features (pLannotate 1.2.2; 24 found; start..end, strand, type, name):
    396..1256    -  CDS            AmpR: β-lactamase; bla; confers resistance to ampicillin, carbenicillin, and related antibiotics
   1257..1361    -  promoter       AmpR promoter: bla
   1456..1491    +  CDS            rop (fragment): Rop protein, which maintains plasmids at low copy number; rop
   1593..1642    +  misc_feature   bom (fragment): basis of mobility region from pBR322
   1643..2807    +  rep_origin     2μ ori: yeast 2μ plasmid origin of replication
   2808..2828    -  misc_feature   MCS (fragment): pUC18/19 multiple cloning site
   2878..3216    +  CDS            YO085_YEAST: Protein predicted: Swiss-Prot protein existence level 4. From Saccharomyces cerevisiae (strain ATCC 204508 / S288c) (Baker's yeast).
   3581..4285    +  promoter       ADH1 promoter: S. cerevisiae ADH1; promoter for alcohol dehydrogenase 1
   4331..4350    +  CDS            SV40 NLS (fragment): nuclear localization signal of SV40 (simian virus 40) large T antigen
   4367..4708    +  CDS            GAL4 activation domain: activation domain of the GAL4 transcriptional activator; Saccharomyces cerevisiae GAL4 (truncated)
   4714..4732    +  promoter       T7 promoter: promoter for bacteriophage T7 RNA polymerase
   4751..4777    +  CDS            HA: HA (human influenza hemagglutinin) epitope tag
   8188..8322    +  CDS            ADH1 (fragment): ADH1_YEAST - Also known as ADC1. Experimental evidence at protein level: Swiss-Prot protein existence level 1. This isozyme preferentially catalyzes the conversion of primary unbranched alcohols to their corresponding aldehydes. Also shows activity toward secondary alcohols. From Saccharomyces cerevisiae (strain ATCC 204508 / S288c) (Baker's yeast).
   8326..8513    +  terminator     ADH1 terminator: S. cerevisiae ADH1; transcription terminator for the S. cerevisiae alcohol dehydrogenase 1 (ADH1) gene
   8630..9724    -  CDS            LEU2: 3-isopropylmalate dehydrogenase, required for leucine biosynthesis; S. cerevisiae LEU2; yeast auxotrophic marker
   9725..10130   -  promoter       LEU2 promoter: S. cerevisiae LEU2
  10194..10216   -  protein_bind   lac operator (fragment): The lac repressor binds to the lac operator to inhibit transcription in E. coli. This inhibition can be relieved by adding lactose or isopropyl-β-D-thiogalactopyranoside (IPTG). lac repressor encoded by lacI
  10220..10250   -  promoter       lac promoter: promoter for the E. coli lac operon
  10265..10286   -  protein_bind   CAP binding site: CAP binding activates transcription in the presence of cAMP. E. coli catabolite activator protein
  10299..10340   -  CDS            lacI (fragment): lac repressor; lacI; The lac repressor binds to the lac operator to inhibit transcription in E. coli. This inhibition can be relieved by adding lactose or isopropyl-β-D-thiogalactopyranoside (IPTG).
  10341..10374   -  protein_bind   loxP: Cre-mediated recombination occurs in the 8-bp core sequence (GCATACAT). Cre recombinase
  10452..10485   -  protein_bind   loxP: Cre-mediated recombination occurs in the 8-bp core sequence (GCATACAT). Cre recombinase
  10486..10542   -  CDS            lacI (fragment): lac repressor; lacI; The lac repressor binds to the lac operator to inhibit transcription in E. coli. This inhibition can be relieved by adding lactose or isopropyl-β-D-thiogalactopyranoside (IPTG).
  10725..225     -  rep_origin     ori (across the origin): high-copy-number ColE1/pMB1/pBR322/pUC origin of replication
