[The description below was written by a language model from this plasmid's Addgene catalogue record and pLannotate feature annotations shown in this document.]
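Description:
pGADT7_Sr62NLRa is a yeast expression plasmid built on the Clontech pGADT7 backbone, the standard "prey" vector of GAL4-based yeast two-hybrid systems. It is a shuttle vector. In E. coli it replicates from a ColE1/pUC-type origin and is selected through the β-lactamase (AmpR) gene. In Saccharomyces cerevisiae it is maintained episomally by the 2μ origin and selected through the LEU2 auxotrophic marker, which is driven by its own promoter. The sequenced plasmid is 11,088 nt, matching the sum of the recorded backbone and insert sizes.

The payload is Sr62NLRa, a 3,123 bp coding sequence from the wild grass Aegilops sharonensis, cloned between the EcoRI and BamHI sites, both of which were retained. The associated publication title indicates that it is an NLR immune receptor studied alongside a wheat tandem kinase. Expression is driven by the constitutive yeast ADH1 promoter and ended by the ADH1 terminator. The backbone adds, upstream of the insert, an SV40 nuclear localization signal, the GAL4 transcriptional activation domain and an HA epitope tag. The protein is therefore made as a nuclear-targeted AD–HA–Sr62NLRa fusion that can be detected with anti-HA antibodies. A T7 promoter between the activation domain and the HA tag allows in vitro transcription of the HA-tagged insert without the AD. The annotation does not label the insert itself, which lies in the unannotated interval between the HA tag and the ADH1 terminator region. The remaining annotated elements are backbone remnants: lac regulatory fragments, two loxP sites and rop/bom fragments.

The record states the purpose only as expressing Sr62NLRa in yeast. The vector design suggests interaction testing against GAL4 DNA-binding-domain bait fusions, where an interaction would activate reporter genes.
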