Addgene plasmid #233528: pGADT7_Sr62NLRa
Purpose: Expresses Sr62NLRa in yeast
Depositing lab: Brande Wulff. Depositing organization: King Abdullah University of Science and Technology (KAUST). Publication: A wheat tandem kinase activates an NLR to trigger immunity. Chen R, Chen J, Powell OR, Outram MA, Arndell T, Gajendiran K, Wang YL, Lubega J, Xu Y, Ayliffe MA, Blundell C, Figueroa M, Sperschneider J, Vanhercke T, Kanyuka K, Tang D, Zhong G, Gardener C, Yu G, Gourdoupis S, Jaremko L, Matny O, Steffenson BJ, Boshoff WHP, Meyer WB, Arold ST, Dodds PN, Wulff BBH. Science. 2025 Mar 28;387(6741):1402-1408. doi: 10.1126/science.adp5034. Epub 2025 Mar 27. PubMed 40146821.
Backbone
  Vector backbone: pGADT7
  Backbone manufacturer: Clontech, PT3249-5
  Backbone size w/o insert (bp): 7965
  Vector type: Yeast Expression
  Selectable markers: LEU2
Growth in bacteria
  Bacterial resistance: Ampicillin, 100 μg/mL
  Growth temperature: 37°C
  Growth strain: DH5alpha
  Copy number: Unknown
Gene/Insert
  Gene/Insert name: Sr62NLRa
  Species: Aegilops sharonensis
  Insert size (bp): 3123
  Promoter: ADH1
  Tag / fusion protein: GAL4 AD, HA tag (N terminal on backbone)
  Cloning method: Restriction Enzyme; 5′ cloning site EcoRI (not destroyed); 3′ cloning site BamHI (not destroyed)
  Sequencing primers: 5′ GAL4 transcriptional activation domain forward; 3′ GAL4 transcriptional activation domain reverse
Terms and licenses: Academic/Nonprofit Terms; Industry Terms: Not Available to Industry
Depositor comments: Please visit https://doi.org/10.1101/2024.08.30.610287 for bioRxiv preprint.
How to cite: pGADT7_Sr62NLRa was a gift from Brande Wulff (Addgene plasmid # 233528 ; http://n2t.net/addgene:233528 ; RRID:Addgene_233528)
